Addgene plasmid #142351: TFORF2665
Purpose: Lentiviral vector for overexpressing transcription factor ORFs with unique 24-bp barcodes. Barcodes facilitate identification of transcription factors in pooled screens.
Depositing lab: Feng Zhang. Depositing organization: Broad Institute. Publication: A transcription factor atlas of directed differentiation. Joung J, Ma S, Tay T, Geiger-Schuller KR, Kirchgatterer PC, Verdine VK, Guo B, Arias-Garcia MA, Allen WE, Singh A, Kuksenko O, Abudayyeh OO, Gootenberg JS, Fu Z, Macrae RK, Buenrostro JD, Regev A, Zhang F. Cell. 2023 Jan 5;186(1):209-229.e26. doi: 10.1016/j.cell.2022.11.026. PubMed 36608654.
Backbone
  Vector backbone: pLX_TRC317
  Backbone manufacturer: Broad Institute Genetic Perturbation Platform
  Backbone size w/o insert (bp): 8264
  Vector type: Mammalian Expression, Lentiviral
  Selectable markers: Puromycin
Growth in bacteria
  Bacterial resistance: Ampicillin, 100 μg/mL
  Growth temperature: 30°C
  Growth strain: NEB Stable
  Copy number: High Copy
Gene/Insert
  Gene/Insert name: ZBED2
  Species: H. sapiens (human)
  Insert size (bp): 758
  Entrez Gene: ZBED2
  Promoter: EF1a
  Cloning method: Unknown
  Sequencing primers: 5′ GGGTGGAGACTGAAGTTAGGCCAG; 3′ CACATAGCGTAAAAGGAGCAACATAG
Terms and licenses: Academic/Nonprofit Terms; Industry Terms: Not Available to Industry
Depositor comments: NM_024508,ENST00000317012 . The transcription factor ORF portion of this plasmid was synthesized by Genewiz. Please test multiple small colonies in case of plasmid recombination. To make this collection available in a timely manner, a portion of this collection was not fully sequenced by Addgene. If an Addgene verified full plasmid sequence is not available, please contact us prior to placing an order to request the full sequence.
How to cite: TFORF2665 was a gift from Feng Zhang (Addgene plasmid # 142351 ; http://n2t.net/addgene:142351 ; RRID:Addgene_142351)
