[The description below was written by a language model from this plasmid's Addgene catalogue record and pLannotate feature annotations shown in this document.]
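Description:
TFORF2665 is a third-generation-style, self-inactivating lentiviral expression plasmid built on the pLX_TRC317 backbone and carrying the human transcription factor ZBED2 as its open reading frame. It belongs to a barcoded transcription factor ORF collection in which each clone has a unique 24-bp barcode, so that the factor delivered to a cell can be identified by sequencing in pooled overexpression screens, such as screens for factors that drive directed differentiation. In bacteria the plasmid is maintained through a high-copy ColE1/pUC-type origin and selected with ampicillin via β-lactamase. An f1 origin and remnants of a lac/T7/T3 cloning region are also present in the backbone. The depositor warns that recombination can occur, as is common for LTR-containing plasmids.

The viral cassette begins with an RSV promoter fused to a truncated HIV-1 5' LTR, which allows Tat-independent production of genomic RNA. This is followed by the Ψ packaging signal with a gag fragment and by the RRE for Rev-dependent nuclear export. An SV40 early promoter/origin region drives the puromycin N-acetyltransferase gene for selection of transduced mammalian cells. Downstream, a cPPT/CTS element precedes the EF-1α promoter, which constitutively expresses the ZBED2 coding sequence. A WPRE follows to enhance transcript stability and expression, and the cassette ends at the ΔU3 3' LTR, backed by an SV40 polyadenylation signal. The feature table does not annotate the barcode itself. A short stretch called as a U6 promoter fragment lies between the ORF and the WPRE, but its role is not stated in the record. ZBED2 is annotated as a transcriptional repressor that competes with IRF1 for promoter binding and may influence keratinocyte differentiation.
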