Features (pLannotate 1.2.2; 31 found; start..end, strand, type, name):
      5..231     +  promoter       RSV promoter: Rous sarcoma virus enhancer/promoter
    232..412     +  LTR            5' LTR (truncated): truncated 5' long terminal repeat (LTR) from HIV-1
    459..584     +  misc_feature   HIV-1 Ψ: packaging signal of human immunodeficiency virus type 1
    568..931     +  CDS            HIV-1 gag (fragment): gag protein from human immunodeficiency virus 1; gag
   1077..1310    +  misc_feature   RRE: The Rev response element (RRE) of HIV-1 allows for Rev-dependent mRNA export from the nucleus to the cytoplasm.
   1687..1713    +  CDS            Rev (fragment): human immunodeficiency virus 1 (HIV-1) Rev protein; rev; enhances nuclear export of unspliced and incompletely spliced viral mRNAs
   1720..1743    +  promoter       SV40 promoter (fragment): SV40 early promoter
   1744..1815    +  promoter       SV40 promoter (fragment): SV40 enhancer and early promoter
   1839..1974    +  rep_origin     SV40 ori: SV40 origin of replication
   2020..2616    +  CDS            PuroR (fragment): puromycin N-acetyltransferase; pac from Streptomyces; confers resistance to puromycin
   2665..2782    +  misc_feature   cPPT/CTS: central polypurine tract and central termination sequence of HIV-1
   2847..2913    +  CDS            small t antigen (fragment): SV40 (simian virus 40) small t antigen
   2920..4098    +  promoter       EF-1α promoter: strong constitutive promoter for human elongation factor EF-1α
   4115..4768    +  CDS            ZBED2: ZBED2_HUMAN - Experimental evidence at protein level: Swiss-Prot protein existence level 1. Transcriptional regulator which has intrinsic repressor activity and which competes with the transcriptional activator IRF1 for binding to the 5'-[CA]GAA[AC]C[CT]-3' consensus sequence in gene promoters (PubMed:32385160). May thereby play a role in keratinocyte differentiation (PubMed:31552090). From Homo sapiens (Human).
   4784..4837    +  promoter       U6 promoter (fragment): RNA polymerase III promoter for human U6 snRNA
   4879..5467    +  misc_feature   WPRE: woodchuck hepatitis virus posttranscriptional regulatory element
   5518..5537    +  misc_feature   cPPT/CTS (fragment): central polypurine tract and central termination sequence of HIV-1
   5539..5772    +  LTR            3' LTR (ΔU3): self-inactivating 3' long terminal repeat (LTR) from HIV-1
   5850..5971    +  polyA_signal   SV40 poly(A) signal: SV40 polyadenylation signal
   6011..6146    +  rep_origin     SV40 ori: SV40 origin of replication
   6167..6185    -  promoter       T7 promoter: promoter for bacteriophage T7 RNA polymerase
   6193..6348    +  CDS            lacZα (fragment): LacZα fragment of β-galactosidase; lacZ fragment
   6353..6781    +  rep_origin     f1 ori (sequence partly withheld): f1 bacteriophage origin of replication; arrow indicates direction of (+) strand synthesis
   6834..6938    +  promoter       AmpR promoter: bla
   6939..7799    +  CDS            AmpR: β-lactamase; bla; confers resistance to ampicillin, carbenicillin, and related antibiotics
   7970..8558    +  rep_origin     ori: high-copy-number ColE1/pMB1/pBR322/pUC origin of replication
   8741..8833    +  CDS            lacI (fragment): lac repressor; lacI; The lac repressor binds to the lac operator to inhibit transcription in E. coli. This inhibition can be relieved by adding lactose or isopropyl-β-D-thiogalactopyranoside (IPTG).
   8846..8867    +  protein_bind   CAP binding site: CAP binding activates transcription in the presence of cAMP. E. coli catabolite activator protein
   8882..8912    +  promoter       lac promoter: promoter for the E. coli lac operon
   8920..8936    +  protein_bind   lac operator: The lac repressor binds to the lac operator to inhibit transcription in E. coli. This inhibition can be relieved by adding lactose or isopropyl-β-D-thiogalactopyranoside (IPTG). lac repressor encoded by lacI
   8981..8999    +  promoter       T3 promoter: promoter for bacteriophage T3 RNA polymerase
>Addgene plasmid #142351 | TFORF2665 | addgene full sequence | sequence record 454970 | Addgene NGS Result
TTAATGTAGTCTTATGCAATACTCTTGTAGTCTTGCAACATGGTAACGATGAGTTAGCAACATGCCTTAC
AAGGAGAGAAAAAGCACCGTGCATGCCGATTGGTGGAAGTAAGGTGGTACGATCGTGCCTTATTAGGAAG
GCAACAGACGGGTCTGACATGGATTGGACGAACCACTGAATTGCCGCATTGCAGAGATATTGTATTTAAG
TGCCTAGCTCGATACATAAACGGGTCTCTCTGGTTAGACCAGATCTGAGCCTGGGAGCTCTCTGGCTAAC
TAGGGAACCCACTGCTTAAGCCTCAATAAAGCTTGCCTTGAGTGCTTCAAGTAGTGTGTGCCCGTCTGTT
GTGTGACTCTGGTAACTAGAGATCCCTCAGACCCTTTTAGTCAGTGTGGAAAATCTCTAGCAGTGGCGCC
CGAACAGGGACTTGAAAGCGAAAGGGAAACCAGAGGAGCTCTCTCGACGCAGGACTCGGCTTGCTGAAGC
GCGCACGGCAAGAGGCGAGGGGCGGCGACTGGTGAGTACGCCAAAAATTTTGACTAGCGGAGGCTAGAAG
GAGAGAGATGGGTGCGAGAGCGTCAGTATTAAGCGGGGGAGAATTAGATCGCGATGGGAAAAAATTCGGT
TAAGGCCAGGGGGAAAGAAAAAATATAAATTAAAACATATAGTATGGGCAAGCAGGGAGCTAGAACGATT
CGCAGTTAATCCTGGCCTGTTAGAAACATCAGAAGGCTGTAGACAAATACTGGGACAGCTACAACCATCC
CTTCAGACAGGATCAGAAGAACTTAGATCATTATATAATACAGTAGCAACCCTCTATTGTGTGCATCAAA
GGATAGAGATAAAAGACACCAAGGAAGCTTTAGACAAGATAGAGGAAGAGCAAAACAAAAGTAAGACCAC
CGCACAGCAAGCGGCCGCTGATCTTCAGACCTGGAGGAGGAGATATGAGGGACAATTGGAGAAGTGAATT
ATATAAATATAAAGTAGTAAAAATTGAACCATTAGGAGTAGCACCCACCAAGGCAAAGAGAAGAGTGGTG
CAGAGAGAAAAAAGAGCAGTGGGAATAGGAGCTTTGTTCCTTGGGTTCTTGGGAGCAGCAGGAAGCACTA
TGGGCGCAGCGTCAATGACGCTGACGGTACAGGCCAGACAATTATTGTCTGGTATAGTGCAGCAGCAGAA
CAATTTGCTGAGGGCTATTGAGGCGCAACAGCATCTGTTGCAACTCACAGTCTGGGGCATCAAGCAGCTC
CAGGCAAGAATCCTGGCTGTGGAAAGATACCTAAAGGATCAACAGCTCCTGGGGATTTGGGGTTGCTCTG
GAAAACTCATTTGCACCACTGCTGTGCCTTGGAATGCTAGTTGGAGTAATAAATCTCTGGAACAGATTTG
GAATCACACGACCTGGATGGAGTGGGACAGAGAAATTAACAATTACACAAGCTTAATACACTCCTTAATT
GAAGAATCGCAAAACCAGCAAGAAAAGAATGAACAAGAATTATTGGAATTAGATAAATGGGCAAGTTTGT
GGAATTGGTTTAACATAACAAATTGGCTGTGGTATATAAAATTATTCATAATGATAGTAGGAGGCTTGGT
AGGTTTAAGAATAGTTTTTGCTGTACTTTCTATAGTGAATAGAGTTAGGCAGGGATATTCACCATTATCG
TTTCAGACCCACCTCCCAACCCCGAGGGGACCCATGCATTGCATCTCAATTAGTCAGCAACCAGGTGTGG
AAAGTCCCCAGGCTCCCCAGCAGGCAGAAGTATGCAAAGCATGCGTCTCAATTAGTCAGCAACCATAGTC
CCGCCCCTAACTCCGCCCATCCCGCCCCTAACTCCGCCCAGTTCCGCCCATTCTCCGCCCCATGGCTGAC
TAATTTTTTTTATTTATGCAGAGGCCGAGGCCGCCTCGGCCTCTGAGCTATTCCAGAAGTAGTGAGGAGG
CTTTTTTGGAGGCCTAGGCTTTTGCAAAAAGCTTTCTAGAGGTACCACCGGAGCTTACCATGACCGAGTA
CAAGCCCACGGTGCGCCTCGCCACCCGCGACGACGTCCCCAGGGCCGTACGCACCCTCGCCGCCGCGTTC
GCCGACTACCCCGCCACGCGCCACACCGTCGATCCGGACCGCCACATCGAGCGGGTCACCGAGCTGCAAG
AACTCTTCCTCACGCGCGTCGGGCTCGACATCGGCAAGGTGTGGGTCGCGGACGACGGCGCCGCCGTGGC
GGTCTGGACCACGCCGGAGAGCGTCGAAGCGGGGGCGGTGTTCGCCGAGATCGGCCCGCGCATGGCCGAG
TTGAGCGGTTCCCGGCTGGCCGCGCAGCAACAGATGGAAGGCCTCCTGGCGCCGCACCGGCCCAAGGAGC
CCGCGTGGTTCCTGGCCACCGTCGGCGTCTCGCCCGACCACCAGGGCAAGGGTCTGGGCAGCGCCGTCGT
GCTCCCCGGAGTGGAGGCGGCCGAGCGCGCCGGGGTGCCCGCCTTCCTGGAGACCTCCGCGCCCCGCAAC
CTCCCCTTCTACGAGCGGCTCGGCTTCACCGTCACCGCCGACGTCGAGGTGCCCGAAGGACCGCGCACCT
GGTGCATGACCCGCAAGCCCGGTGCCAGTTAACGAATTCTAGATCTTGAGACAAATGGCAGTATTCATCC
ACAATTTTAAAAGAAAAGGGGGGATTGGGGGGTACAGTGCAGGGGAAAGAATAGTAGACATAATAGCAAC
AGACATACAAACTAAAGAATTACAAAAACAAATTACAAAAATTCAAAATTTTCGGGTTTATTACAGGGAC
AGCAGAGATCCACTTTGGCGCCGGCTCGAGGCCTGCAGGTGCAAAGATGGATAAAGTTTTAAACAGAGAG
GAATCTTTGCAGCTAATGGACCTTCTAGGTCTTGAAAGGAGTGGGAATTGGCTCCGGTGCCCGTCAGTGG
GCAGAGCGCACATCGCCCACAGTCCCCGAGAAGTTGGGGGGAGGGGTCGGCAATTGAACCGGTGCCTAGA
GAAGGTGGCGCGGGGTAAACTGGGAAAGTGATGTCGTGTACTGGCTCCGCCTTTTTCCCGAGGGTGGGGG
AGAACCGTATATAAGTGCAGTAGTCGCCGTGAACGTTCTTTTTCGCAACGGGTTTGCCGCCAGAACACAG
GTAAGTGCCGTGTGTGGTTCCCGCGGGCCTGGCCTCTTTACGGGTTATGGCCCTTGCGTGCCTTGAATTA
CTTCCACCTGGCTGCAGTACGTGATTCTTGATCCCGAGCTTCGGGTTGGAAGTGGGTGGGAGAGTTCGAG
GCCTTGCGCTTAAGGAGCCCCTTCGCCTCGTGCTTGAGTTGAGGCCTGGCCTGGGCGCTGGGGCCGCCGC
GTGCGAATCTGGTGGCACCTTCGCGCCTGTCTCGCTGCTTTCGATAAGTCTCTAGCCATTTAAAATTTTT
GATGACCTGCTGCGACGCTTTTTTTCTGGCAAGATAGTCTTGTAAATGCGGGCCAAGATCTGCACACTGG
TATTTCGGTTTTTGGGGCCGCGGGCGGCGACGGGGCCCGTGCGTCCCAGCGCACATGTTCGGCGAGGCGG
GGCCTGCGAGCGCGGCCACCGAGAATCGGACGGGGGTAGTCTCAAGCTGGCCGGCCTGCTCTGGTGCCTG
GCCTCGCGCCGCCGTGTATCGCCCCGCCCTGGGCGGCAAGGCTGGCCCGGTCGGCACCAGTTGCGTGAGC
GGAAAGATGGCCGCTTCCCGGCCCTGCTGCAGGGAGCTCAAAATGGAGGACGCGGCGCTCGGGAGAGCGG
GCGGGTGAGTCACCCACACAAAGGAAAAGGGCCTTTCCGTCCTCAGCCGTCGCTTCATGTGACTCCACGG
AGTACCGGGCGCCGTCCAGGCACCTCGATTAGTTCTCGAGCTTTTGGAGTACGTCGTCTTTAGGTTGGGG
GGAGGGGTTTTATGCGATGGAGTTTCCCCACACTGAGTGGGTGGAGACTGAAGTTAGGCCAGCTTGGCAC
TTGATGTAATTCTCCTTGGAATTTGCCCTTTTTGAGTTTGGATCTTGGTTCATTCTCAAGCCTCAGACAG
TGGTTCAAAGTTTTTTTCTTCCATTTCAGGTGTCGTGAGGCTAGCACCGCCACCATGATGAGGCGGGAAG
ACGAGGAAGAGGAGGGAACAATGATGAAGGCAAAAGGGGACTTAGAGATGAAGGAGGAGGAAGAGATTAG
TGAGACAGGAGAACTGGTTGGCCCTTTTGTGAGTGCTATGCCCACTCCAATGCCCCACAACAAGGGCACC
CGGTTCTCTGAGGCATGGGAATATTTCCACCTAGCTCCTGCTCGTGCTGGGCACCATCCCAACCAGTATG
CCACCTGCCGCCTGTGTGGCAGGCAGGTGAGCCGTGGCCCTGGGGTCAACGTGGGCACCACTGCACTGTG
GAAGCATCTGAAAAGCATGCACAGAGAGGAGCTGGAGAAGAGTGGCCATGGTCAGGCTGGGCAGCGCCAG
GATCCAAGGCCCCACGGGCCCCAGCTCCCCACAGGCATTGAGGGTAACTGGGGTAGGCTCCTGGAGCAGG
TGGGCACCATGGCTTTGTGGGCCAGCCAAAGGGAAAAGGAGGTGCTTAGGAGGGAAAGGGCAGTGGAATG
GCGGGAGAGGGCTGTGGAAAAAAGGGAGCGAGCCCTGGAGGAGGTGGAAAGGGCCATCCTGGAGATGAAG
TGGAAGGTGAGGGCTGAGAAGGAGGCATGCCAGCGGGAGAAAGAGCTGCCTGCAGCAGTACATCCCTTCC
ATTTTGTTTAGTAATGAACTAGTCCGTAACTTGAAAGTATTTCGATTTCTTGGCTTTATATATCTTGTGG
AAAGGACGACTCGTGTAGCGACGAAGATGCTGAACGCGTTAAGTCGACAATCAACCTCTGGATTACAAAA
TTTGTGAAAGATTGACTGGTATTCTTAACTATGTTGCTCCTTTTACGCTATGTGGATACGCTGCTTTAAT
GCCTTTGTATCATGCTATTGCTTCCCGTATGGCTTTCATTTTCTCCTCCTTGTATAAATCCTGGTTGCTG
TCTCTTTATGAGGAGTTGTGGCCCGTTGTCAGGCAACGTGGCGTGGTGTGCACTGTGTTTGCTGACGCAA
CCCCCACTGGTTGGGGCATTGCCACCACCTGTCAGCTCCTTTCCGGGACTTTCGCTTTCCCCCTCCCTAT
TGCCACGGCGGAACTCATCGCCGCCTGCCTTGCCCGCTGCTGGACAGGGGCTCGGCTGTTGGGCACTGAC
AATTCCGTGGTGTTGTCGGGGAAATCATCGTCCTTTCCTTGGCTGCTCGCCTGTGTTGCCACCTGGATTC
TGCGCGGGACGTCCTTCTGCTACGTCCCTTCGGCCCTCAATCCAGCGGACCTTCCTTCCCGCGGCCTGCT
GCCGGCTCTGCGGCCTCTTCCGCGTCTTCGCCTTCGCCCTCAGACGAGTCGGATCTCCCTTTGGGCCGCC
TCCCCGCGTCGACTTTAAGACCAATGACTTACAAGGCAGCTGTAGATCTTAGCCACTTTTTAAAAGAAAA
GGGGGGACTGGAAGGGCTAATTCACTCCCAACGAAGACAAGATCTGCTTTTTGCTTGTACTGGGTCTCTC
TGGTTAGACCAGATCTGAGCCTGGGAGCTCTCTGGCTAACTAGGGAACCCACTGCTTAAGCCTCAATAAA
GCTTGCCTTGAGTGCTTCAAGTAGTGTGTGCCCGTCTGTTGTGTGACTCTGGTAACTAGAGATCCCTCAG
ACCCTTTTAGTCAGTGTGGAAAATCTCTAGCAGTACGTATAGTAGTTCATGTCATCTTATTATTCAGTAT
TTATAACTTGCAAAGAAATGAATATCAGAGAGTGAGAGGAACTTGTTTATTGCAGCTTATAATGGTTACA
AATAAAGCAATAGCATCACAAATTTCACAAATAAAGCATTTTTTTCACTGCATTCTAGTTGTGGTTTGTC
CAAACTCATCAATGTATCTTATCATGTCTGGCTCTAGCTATCCCGCCCCTAACTCCGCCCATCCCGCCCC
TAACTCCGCCCAGTTCCGCCCATTCTCCGCCCCATGGCTGACTAATTTTTTTTATTTATGCAGAGGCCGA
GGCCGCCTCGGCCTCTGAGCTATTCCAGAAGTAGTGAGGAGGCTTTTTTGGAGGCCTAGGGACGTACCCA
ATTCGCCCTATAGTGAGTCGTATTACGCGCGCTCACTGGCCGTCGTTTTACAACGTCGTGACTGGGAAAA
CCCTGGCGTTACCCAACTTAATCGCCTTGCAGCACATCCCCCTTTCGCCAGCTGGCGTAATAGCGAAGAG
GCCCGCACCGATCGCCCTTCCCAACAGTTGCGCAGCCTGAATGGCGAATGGG
[124 nt withheld, positions 6353-6476]
C
[91 nt withheld, positions 6478-6568]
A
[49 nt withheld, positions 6570-6618]
CCTTTGACGTTGGAGTCCACGTTCTTT
[37 nt withheld, positions 6646-6682]
ACCCTATCTCGGTCTATTCTTTTGATTTATAAGGGATTTTGCCGATTTCGGCCTATTGGTTAAAAAATGA
GCTGATTTAACAAAAATTTAACGCGAATTTTAACAAAATATTAACGCTTACAATTTAGGTGGCACTTTTC
GGGGAAATGTGCGCGGAACCCCTATTTGTTTATTTTTCTAAATACATTCAAATATGTATCCGCTCATGAG
ACAATAACCCTGATAAATGCTTCAATAATATTGAAAAAGGAAGAGTATGAGTATTCAACATTTCCGTGTC
GCCCTTATTCCCTTTTTTGCGGCATTTTGCCTTCCTGTTTTTGCTCACCCAGAAACGCTGGTGAAAGTAA
AAGATGCTGAAGATCAGTTGGGTGCACGAGTGGGTTACATCGAACTGGATCTCAACAGCGGTAAGATCCT
TGAGAGTTTTCGCCCCGAAGAACGTTTTCCAATGATGAGCACTTTTAAAGTTCTGCTATGTGGCGCGGTA
TTATCCCGTATTGACGCCGGGCAAGAGCAACTCGGTCGCCGCATACACTATTCTCAGAATGACTTGGTTG
AGTACTCACCAGTCACAGAAAAGCATCTTACGGATGGCATGACAGTAAGAGAATTATGCAGTGCTGCCAT
AACCATGAGTGATAACACTGCGGCCAACTTACTTCTGACAACGATCGGAGGACCGAAGGAGCTAACCGCT
TTTTTGCACAACATGGGGGATCATGTAACTCGCCTTGATCGTTGGGAACCGGAGCTGAATGAAGCCATAC
CAAACGACGAGCGTGACACCACGATGCCTGTAGCAATGGCAACAACGTTGCGCAAACTATTAACTGGCGA
ACTACTTACTCTAGCTTCCCGGCAACAATTAATAGACTGGATGGAGGCGGATAAAGTTGCAGGACCACTT
CTGCGCTCGGCCCTTCCGGCTGGCTGGTTTATTGCTGATAAATCTGGAGCCGGTGAGCGTGGGTCTCGCG
GTATCATTGCAGCACTGGGGCCAGATGGTAAGCCCTCCCGTATCGTAGTTATCTACACGACGGGGAGTCA
GGCAACTATGGATGAACGAAATAGACAGATCGCTGAGATAGGTGCCTCACTGATTAAGCATTGGTAACTG
TCAGACCAAGTTTACTCATATATACTTTAGATTGATTTAAAACTTCATTTTTAATTTAAAAGGATCTAGG
TGAAGATCCTTTTTGATAATCTCATGACCAAAATCCCTTAACGTGAGTTTTCGTTCCACTGAGCGTCAGA
CCCCGTAGAAAAGATCAAAGGATCTTCTTGAGATCCTTTTTTTCTGCGCGTAATCTGCTGCTTGCAAACA
AAAAAACCACCGCTACCAGCGGTGGTTTGTTTGCCGGATCAAGAGCTACCAACTCTTTTTCCGAAGGTAA
CTGGCTTCAGCAGAGCGCAGATACCAAATACTGTTCTTCTAGTGTAGCCGTAGTTAGGCCACCACTTCAA
GAACTCTGTAGCACCGCCTACATACCTCGCTCTGCTAATCCTGTTACCAGTGGCTGCTGCCAGTGGCGAT
AAGTCGTGTCTTACCGGGTTGGACTCAAGACGATAGTTACCGGATAAGGCGCAGCGGTCGGGCTGAACGG
GGGGTTCGTGCACACAGCCCAGCTTGGAGCGAACGACCTACACCGAACTGAGATACCTACAGCGTGAGCT
ATGAGAAAGCGCCACGCTTCCCGAAGGGAGAAAGGCGGACAGGTATCCGGTAAGCGGCAGGGTCGGAACA
GGAGAGCGCACGAGGGAGCTTCCAGGGGGAAACGCCTGGTATCTTTATAGTCCTGTCGGGTTTCGCCACC
TCTGACTTGAGCGTCGATTTTTGTGATGCTCGTCAGGGGGGCGGAGCCTATGGAAAAACGCCAGCAACGC
GGCCTTTTTACGGTTCCTGGCCTTTTGCTGGCCTTTTGCTCACATGTTCTTTCCTGCGTTATCCCCTGAT
TCTGTGGATAACCGTATTACCGCCTTTGAGTGAGCTGATACCGCTCGCCGCAGCCGAACGACCGAGCGCA
GCGAGTCAGTGAGCGAGGAAGCGGAAGAGCGCCCAATACGCAAACCGCCTCTCCCCGCGCGTTGGCCGAT
TCATTAATGCAGCTGGCACGACAGGTTTCCCGACTGGAAAGCGGGCAGTGAGCGCAACGCAATTAATGTG
AGTTAGCTCACTCATTAGGCACCCCAGGCTTTACACTTTATGCTTCCGGCTCGTATGTTGTGTGGAATTG
TGAGCGGATAACAATTTCACACAGGAAACAGCTATGACCATGATTACGCCAAGCGCGCAATTAACCCTCA
CTAAAGGGAACAAAAGCTGGAGCTGCAAGC
