>Addgene plasmid #142351 | TFORF2665 | depositor partial sequence | sequence record 279191 | Insert
ACCGCCACCATGATGAGGCGGGAAGACGAGGAAGAGGAGGGAACAATGATGAAGGCAAAAGGGGACTTAG
AGATGAAGGAGGAGGAAGAGATTAGTGAGACAGGAGAACTGGTTGGCCCTTTTGTGAGTGCTATGCCCAC
TCCAATGCCCCACAACAAGGGCACCCGGTTCTCTGAGGCATGGGAATATTTCCACCTAGCTCCTGCTCGT
GCTGGGCACCATCCCAACCAGTATGCCACCTGCCGCCTGTGTGGCAGGCAGGTGAGCCGTGGCCCTGGGG
TCAACGTGGGCACCACTGCACTGTGGAAGCATCTGAAAAGCATGCACAGAGAGGAGCTGGAGAAGAGTGG
CCATGGTCAGGCTGGGCAGCGCCAGGATCCAAGGCCCCACGGGCCCCAGCTCCCCACAGGCATTGAGGGT
AACTGGGGTAGGCTCCTGGAGCAGGTGGGCACCATGGCTTTGTGGGCCAGCCAAAGGGAAAAGGAGGTGC
TTAGGAGGGAAAGGGCAGTGGAATGGCGGGAGAGGGCTGTGGAAAAAAGGGAGCGAGCCCTGGAGGAGGT
GGAAAGGGCCATCCTGGAGATGAAGTGGAAGGTGAGGGCTGAGAAGGAGGCATGCCAGCGGGAGAAAGAG
CTGCCTGCAGCAGTACATCCCTTCCATTTTGTTTAGTAATGAACTAGTCCGTAACTTGAAAGTATTTCGA
TTTCTTGGCTTTATATATCTTGTGGAAAGGACGACTCGTGTAGCGACGAAGATGCTGA
