>Addgene plasmid #142351 | TFORF2665 | depositor partial sequence | sequence record 279192 | Barcode
CTCGTGTAGCGACGAAGATGCTGA
